Addgene plasmid #141639: TFORF0537
Purpose: Lentiviral vector for overexpressing the PAX2 transcription factor ORF with a unique 24-bp barcode. Barcodes facilitate identification of transcription factors in pooled screens.
Depositing lab: Feng Zhang. Depositing organization: Broad Institute. Publication: A transcription factor atlas of directed differentiation. Joung J, Ma S, Tay T, Geiger-Schuller KR, Kirchgatterer PC, Verdine VK, Guo B, Arias-Garcia MA, Allen WE, Singh A, Kuksenko O, Abudayyeh OO, Gootenberg JS, Fu Z, Macrae RK, Buenrostro JD, Regev A, Zhang F. Cell. 2023 Jan 5;186(1):209-229.e26. doi: 10.1016/j.cell.2022.11.026. PubMed 36608654.
Backbone
  Vector backbone: pLX_TRC317
  Backbone manufacturer: Broad Institute Genetic Perturbation Platform
  Backbone size w/o insert (bp): 8264
  Vector type: Mammalian Expression, Lentiviral
  Selectable markers: Puromycin
Growth in bacteria
  Bacterial resistance: Ampicillin, 100 μg/mL
  Growth temperature: 37°C
  Growth strain: NEB Stable
  Copy number: High Copy
Gene/Insert
  Gene/Insert name: PAX2
  Species: H. sapiens (human)
  Insert size (bp): 1355
  Entrez Gene: PAX2 (a.k.a. FSGS7, PAPRS, PAX-2)
  Promoter: EF1a
  Cloning method: Unknown
  Sequencing primers: 5′ GGGTGGAGACTGAAGTTAGGCCAG; 3′ CACATAGCGTAAAAGGAGCAACATAG
Terms and licenses: Academic/Nonprofit Terms; Industry Terms: Not Available to Industry
Depositor comments: NM_003987,ENST00000428433 . The transcription factor ORF portion of this plasmid was synthesized by Genewiz. Please test multiple small colonies in case of plasmid recombination. To make this collection available in a timely manner, a portion of this collection was not fully sequenced by Addgene. If an Addgene verified full plasmid sequence is not available, please contact us prior to placing an order to request the full sequence.
How to cite: TFORF0537 was a gift from Feng Zhang (Addgene plasmid # 141639 ; http://n2t.net/addgene:141639 ; RRID:Addgene_141639)
