[The description below was written by a language model from this plasmid's Addgene catalogue record and pLannotate feature annotations shown in this document.]
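Description:
TFORF0537 is a lentiviral mammalian expression plasmid built on the pLX_TRC317 backbone for overexpressing the human PAX2 transcription factor open reading frame. It belongs to a barcoded transcription factor ORF collection, in which each construct carries a unique 24-bp barcode so that individual factors can be identified by sequencing in pooled overexpression screens, such as those aimed at directed differentiation. In bacteria the plasmid is maintained through a high-copy ColE1/pUC-type origin with ampicillin resistance (AmpR). An f1 origin and remnants of a lac/T7/T3 cloning region are also present in the backbone. The depositor notes that the plasmid can recombine, as is common for LTR-containing vectors.

The viral portion has a third-generation, self-inactivating layout. An RSV promoter drives a truncated HIV-1 5' LTR, followed by the Ψ packaging signal with a partial gag sequence, the Rev response element for Rev-dependent nuclear export of the genomic RNA, and a cPPT/CTS. The ΔU3 3' LTR is followed by an SV40 polyadenylation signal. Within the provirus, an SV40 early promoter drives puromycin N-acetyltransferase for selection of transduced cells. Downstream, the strong constitutive EF-1α promoter drives the PAX2 coding sequence, which corresponds to a specific annotated human transcript isoform and was produced by gene synthesis. A WPRE after the ORF enhances transcript stability and expression. The barcode is not annotated in the feature table. A short sequence between the ORF and the WPRE is annotated as a U6 promoter fragment, but the record does not state its role. PAX2 is a developmental regulator of the urogenital tract, eye and central nervous system, and this construct allows its stable, selectable overexpression in mammalian cells.
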