Features (pLannotate 1.2.2; 31 found; start..end, strand, type, name):
      5..231     +  promoter       RSV promoter: Rous sarcoma virus enhancer/promoter
    232..412     +  LTR            5' LTR (truncated): truncated 5' long terminal repeat (LTR) from HIV-1
    459..584     +  misc_feature   HIV-1 Ψ: packaging signal of human immunodeficiency virus type 1
    568..931     +  CDS            HIV-1 gag (fragment): gag protein from human immunodeficiency virus 1; gag
   1077..1310    +  misc_feature   RRE: The Rev response element (RRE) of HIV-1 allows for Rev-dependent mRNA export from the nucleus to the cytoplasm.
   1687..1713    +  CDS            Rev (fragment): human immunodeficiency virus 1 (HIV-1) Rev protein; rev; enhances nuclear export of unspliced and incompletely spliced viral mRNAs
   1720..1743    +  promoter       SV40 promoter (fragment): SV40 early promoter
   1744..1815    +  promoter       SV40 promoter (fragment): SV40 enhancer and early promoter
   1839..1974    +  rep_origin     SV40 ori: SV40 origin of replication
   2020..2616    +  CDS            PuroR (fragment): puromycin N-acetyltransferase; pac from Streptomyces; confers resistance to puromycin
   2665..2782    +  misc_feature   cPPT/CTS: central polypurine tract and central termination sequence of HIV-1
   2847..2913    +  CDS            small t antigen (fragment): SV40 (simian virus 40) small t antigen
   2920..4098    +  promoter       EF-1α promoter: strong constitutive promoter for human elongation factor EF-1α
   4115..5365    +  CDS            PAX2: PAX2_HUMAN - Experimental evidence at protein level: Swiss-Prot protein existence level 1. Transcription factor that may have a role in kidney cell differentiation (PubMed:24676634). Has a critical role in the development of the urogenital tract, the eyes, and the CNS. From Homo sapiens (Human).
   5381..5434    +  promoter       U6 promoter (fragment): RNA polymerase III promoter for human U6 snRNA
   5476..6064    +  misc_feature   WPRE: woodchuck hepatitis virus posttranscriptional regulatory element
   6115..6134    +  misc_feature   cPPT/CTS (fragment): central polypurine tract and central termination sequence of HIV-1
   6136..6369    +  LTR            3' LTR (ΔU3): self-inactivating 3' long terminal repeat (LTR) from HIV-1
   6447..6568    +  polyA_signal   SV40 poly(A) signal: SV40 polyadenylation signal
   6608..6743    +  rep_origin     SV40 ori: SV40 origin of replication
   6764..6782    -  promoter       T7 promoter: promoter for bacteriophage T7 RNA polymerase
   6790..6945    +  CDS            lacZα (fragment): LacZα fragment of β-galactosidase; lacZ fragment
   6950..7378    +  rep_origin     f1 ori (sequence partly withheld): f1 bacteriophage origin of replication; arrow indicates direction of (+) strand synthesis
   7431..7535    +  promoter       AmpR promoter: bla
   7536..8396    +  CDS            AmpR: β-lactamase; bla; confers resistance to ampicillin, carbenicillin, and related antibiotics
   8567..9155    +  rep_origin     ori: high-copy-number ColE1/pMB1/pBR322/pUC origin of replication
   9338..9430    +  CDS            lacI (fragment): lac repressor; lacI; The lac repressor binds to the lac operator to inhibit transcription in E. coli. This inhibition can be relieved by adding lactose or isopropyl-β-D-thiogalactopyranoside (IPTG).
   9443..9464    +  protein_bind   CAP binding site: CAP binding activates transcription in the presence of cAMP. E. coli catabolite activator protein
   9479..9509    +  promoter       lac promoter: promoter for the E. coli lac operon
   9517..9533    +  protein_bind   lac operator: The lac repressor binds to the lac operator to inhibit transcription in E. coli. This inhibition can be relieved by adding lactose or isopropyl-β-D-thiogalactopyranoside (IPTG). lac repressor encoded by lacI
   9578..9596    +  promoter       T3 promoter: promoter for bacteriophage T3 RNA polymerase
>Addgene plasmid #141639 | TFORF0537 | addgene full sequence | sequence record 391538 | Addgene NGS Result
TTAATGTAGTCTTATGCAATACTCTTGTAGTCTTGCAACATGGTAACGATGAGTTAGCAACATGCCTTAC
AAGGAGAGAAAAAGCACCGTGCATGCCGATTGGTGGAAGTAAGGTGGTACGATCGTGCCTTATTAGGAAG
GCAACAGACGGGTCTGACATGGATTGGACGAACCACTGAATTGCCGCATTGCAGAGATATTGTATTTAAG
TGCCTAGCTCGATACATAAACGGGTCTCTCTGGTTAGACCAGATCTGAGCCTGGGAGCTCTCTGGCTAAC
TAGGGAACCCACTGCTTAAGCCTCAATAAAGCTTGCCTTGAGTGCTTCAAGTAGTGTGTGCCCGTCTGTT
GTGTGACTCTGGTAACTAGAGATCCCTCAGACCCTTTTAGTCAGTGTGGAAAATCTCTAGCAGTGGCGCC
CGAACAGGGACTTGAAAGCGAAAGGGAAACCAGAGGAGCTCTCTCGACGCAGGACTCGGCTTGCTGAAGC
GCGCACGGCAAGAGGCGAGGGGCGGCGACTGGTGAGTACGCCAAAAATTTTGACTAGCGGAGGCTAGAAG
GAGAGAGATGGGTGCGAGAGCGTCAGTATTAAGCGGGGGAGAATTAGATCGCGATGGGAAAAAATTCGGT
TAAGGCCAGGGGGAAAGAAAAAATATAAATTAAAACATATAGTATGGGCAAGCAGGGAGCTAGAACGATT
CGCAGTTAATCCTGGCCTGTTAGAAACATCAGAAGGCTGTAGACAAATACTGGGACAGCTACAACCATCC
CTTCAGACAGGATCAGAAGAACTTAGATCATTATATAATACAGTAGCAACCCTCTATTGTGTGCATCAAA
GGATAGAGATAAAAGACACCAAGGAAGCTTTAGACAAGATAGAGGAAGAGCAAAACAAAAGTAAGACCAC
CGCACAGCAAGCGGCCGCTGATCTTCAGACCTGGAGGAGGAGATATGAGGGACAATTGGAGAAGTGAATT
ATATAAATATAAAGTAGTAAAAATTGAACCATTAGGAGTAGCACCCACCAAGGCAAAGAGAAGAGTGGTG
CAGAGAGAAAAAAGAGCAGTGGGAATAGGAGCTTTGTTCCTTGGGTTCTTGGGAGCAGCAGGAAGCACTA
TGGGCGCAGCGTCAATGACGCTGACGGTACAGGCCAGACAATTATTGTCTGGTATAGTGCAGCAGCAGAA
CAATTTGCTGAGGGCTATTGAGGCGCAACAGCATCTGTTGCAACTCACAGTCTGGGGCATCAAGCAGCTC
CAGGCAAGAATCCTGGCTGTGGAAAGATACCTAAAGGATCAACAGCTCCTGGGGATTTGGGGTTGCTCTG
GAAAACTCATTTGCACCACTGCTGTGCCTTGGAATGCTAGTTGGAGTAATAAATCTCTGGAACAGATTTG
GAATCACACGACCTGGATGGAGTGGGACAGAGAAATTAACAATTACACAAGCTTAATACACTCCTTAATT
GAAGAATCGCAAAACCAGCAAGAAAAGAATGAACAAGAATTATTGGAATTAGATAAATGGGCAAGTTTGT
GGAATTGGTTTAACATAACAAATTGGCTGTGGTATATAAAATTATTCATAATGATAGTAGGAGGCTTGGT
AGGTTTAAGAATAGTTTTTGCTGTACTTTCTATAGTGAATAGAGTTAGGCAGGGATATTCACCATTATCG
TTTCAGACCCACCTCCCAACCCCGAGGGGACCCATGCATTGCATCTCAATTAGTCAGCAACCAGGTGTGG
AAAGTCCCCAGGCTCCCCAGCAGGCAGAAGTATGCAAAGCATGCGTCTCAATTAGTCAGCAACCATAGTC
CCGCCCCTAACTCCGCCCATCCCGCCCCTAACTCCGCCCAGTTCCGCCCATTCTCCGCCCCATGGCTGAC
TAATTTTTTTTATTTATGCAGAGGCCGAGGCCGCCTCGGCCTCTGAGCTATTCCAGAAGTAGTGAGGAGG
CTTTTTTGGAGGCCTAGGCTTTTGCAAAAAGCTTTCTAGAGGTACCACCGGAGCTTACCATGACCGAGTA
CAAGCCCACGGTGCGCCTCGCCACCCGCGACGACGTCCCCAGGGCCGTACGCACCCTCGCCGCCGCGTTC
GCCGACTACCCCGCCACGCGCCACACCGTCGATCCGGACCGCCACATCGAGCGGGTCACCGAGCTGCAAG
AACTCTTCCTCACGCGCGTCGGGCTCGACATCGGCAAGGTGTGGGTCGCGGACGACGGCGCCGCCGTGGC
GGTCTGGACCACGCCGGAGAGCGTCGAAGCGGGGGCGGTGTTCGCCGAGATCGGCCCGCGCATGGCCGAG
TTGAGCGGTTCCCGGCTGGCCGCGCAGCAACAGATGGAAGGCCTCCTGGCGCCGCACCGGCCCAAGGAGC
CCGCGTGGTTCCTGGCCACCGTCGGCGTCTCGCCCGACCACCAGGGCAAGGGTCTGGGCAGCGCCGTCGT
GCTCCCCGGAGTGGAGGCGGCCGAGCGCGCCGGGGTGCCCGCCTTCCTGGAGACCTCCGCGCCCCGCAAC
CTCCCCTTCTACGAGCGGCTCGGCTTCACCGTCACCGCCGACGTCGAGGTGCCCGAAGGACCGCGCACCT
GGTGCATGACCCGCAAGCCCGGTGCCAGTTAACGAATTCTAGATCTTGAGACAAATGGCAGTATTCATCC
ACAATTTTAAAAGAAAAGGGGGGATTGGGGGGTACAGTGCAGGGGAAAGAATAGTAGACATAATAGCAAC
AGACATACAAACTAAAGAATTACAAAAACAAATTACAAAAATTCAAAATTTTCGGGTTTATTACAGGGAC
AGCAGAGATCCACTTTGGCGCCGGCTCGAGGCCTGCAGGTGCAAAGATGGATAAAGTTTTAAACAGAGAG
GAATCTTTGCAGCTAATGGACCTTCTAGGTCTTGAAAGGAGTGGGAATTGGCTCCGGTGCCCGTCAGTGG
GCAGAGCGCACATCGCCCACAGTCCCCGAGAAGTTGGGGGGAGGGGTCGGCAATTGAACCGGTGCCTAGA
GAAGGTGGCGCGGGGTAAACTGGGAAAGTGATGTCGTGTACTGGCTCCGCCTTTTTCCCGAGGGTGGGGG
AGAACCGTATATAAGTGCAGTAGTCGCCGTGAACGTTCTTTTTCGCAACGGGTTTGCCGCCAGAACACAG
GTAAGTGCCGTGTGTGGTTCCCGCGGGCCTGGCCTCTTTACGGGTTATGGCCCTTGCGTGCCTTGAATTA
CTTCCACCTGGCTGCAGTACGTGATTCTTGATCCCGAGCTTCGGGTTGGAAGTGGGTGGGAGAGTTCGAG
GCCTTGCGCTTAAGGAGCCCCTTCGCCTCGTGCTTGAGTTGAGGCCTGGCCTGGGCGCTGGGGCCGCCGC
GTGCGAATCTGGTGGCACCTTCGCGCCTGTCTCGCTGCTTTCGATAAGTCTCTAGCCATTTAAAATTTTT
GATGACCTGCTGCGACGCTTTTTTTCTGGCAAGATAGTCTTGTAAATGCGGGCCAAGATCTGCACACTGG
TATTTCGGTTTTTGGGGCCGCGGGCGGCGACGGGGCCCGTGCGTCCCAGCGCACATGTTCGGCGAGGCGG
GGCCTGCGAGCGCGGCCACCGAGAATCGGACGGGGGTAGTCTCAAGCTGGCCGGCCTGCTCTGGTGCCTG
GCCTCGCGCCGCCGTGTATCGCCCCGCCCTGGGCGGCAAGGCTGGCCCGGTCGGCACCAGTTGCGTGAGC
GGAAAGATGGCCGCTTCCCGGCCCTGCTGCAGGGAGCTCAAAATGGAGGACGCGGCGCTCGGGAGAGCGG
GCGGGTGAGTCACCCACACAAAGGAAAAGGGCCTTTCCGTCCTCAGCCGTCGCTTCATGTGACTCCACGG
AGTACCGGGCGCCGTCCAGGCACCTCGATTAGTTCTCGAGCTTTTGGAGTACGTCGTCTTTAGGTTGGGG
GGAGGGGTTTTATGCGATGGAGTTTCCCCACACTGAGTGGGTGGAGACTGAAGTTAGGCCAGCTTGGCAC
TTGATGTAATTCTCCTTGGAATTTGCCCTTTTTGAGTTTGGATCTTGGTTCATTCTCAAGCCTCAGACAG
TGGTTCAAAGTTTTTTTCTTCCATTTCAGGTGTCGTGAGGCTAGCACCGCCACCATGGATATGCACTGCA
AAGCAGACCCCTTCTCCGCGATGCACCCAGGGCACGGGGGTGTGAACCAGCTCGGGGGGGTGTTTGTGAA
CGGCCGGCCCCTACCCGACGTGGTGAGGCAGCGCATCGTGGAGCTGGCCCACCAGGGTGTGCGGCCCTGT
GACATCTCCCGGCAGCTGCGGGTCAGCCACGGCTGTGTCAGCAAAATCCTGGGCAGGTACTACGAGACCG
GCAGCATCAAGCCGGGTGTGATCGGTGGCTCCAAGCCCAAAGTGGCGACGCCCAAAGTGGTGGACAAGAT
TGCTGAATACAAACGACAGAACCCGACTATGTTCGCCTGGGAGATTCGAGACCGGCTCCTGGCCGAGGGC
ATCTGTGACAATGACACAGTGCCCAGCGTCTCTTCCATCAACAGAATCATCCGGACCAAAGTTCAGCAGC
CTTTCCACCCAACGCCGGATGGGGCTGGGACAGGAGTGACCGCCCCTGGCCACACCATTGTTCCCAGCAC
GGCCTCCCCTCCTGTTTCCAGCGCCTCCAATGACCCAGTGGGATCCTACTCCATCAATGGGATCCTGGGG
ATTCCTCGCTCCAATGGTGAGAAGAGGAAACGTGATGAAGTTGAGGTATACACTGATCCTGCCCACATTA
GAGGAGGTGGAGGTTTGCATCTGGTCTGGACTTTAAGAGATGTGTCTGAGGGCTCAGTCCCCAATGGAGA
TTCCCAGAGTGGTGTGGACAGTTTGCGGAAGCACTTGCGAGCTGACACCTTCACCCAGCAGCAGCTGGAA
GCTTTGGATCGGGTCTTTGAGCGTCCTTCCTACCCTGACGTCTTCCAGGCATCAGAGCACATCAAATCAG
AACAGGGGAACGAGTACTCCCTCCCAGCCCTGACCCCTGGGCTTGATGAAGTCAAGTCGAGTCTATCTGC
ATCCACCAACCCTGAGCTGGGCAGCAACGTGTCAGGCACACAGACATACCCAGTTGTGACTGGTCGTGAC
ATGGCGAGCACCACTCTGCCTGGTTACCCCCCTCACGTGCCCCCCACTGGCCAGGGAAGCTACCCCACCT
CCACCCTGGCAGGAATGGTGCCTGGGAGCGAGTTCTCCGGCAACCCGTACAGCCACCCCCAGTACACGGC
CTACAACGAGGCTTGGAGATTCAGCAACCCCGCCTTACTAAGTTCCCCTTATTATTATAGTGCCGCCCCC
CGGGGCTCCGCCCCTGCCGCTGCTGCCGCTGCCTATGACCGCCACTAGTAATGAACTAGTCCGTAACTTG
AAAGTATTTCGATTTCTTGGCTTTATATATCTTGTGGAAAGGACGAGGATGCAGGTAGGGTGTCCAGCTT
ACGCGTTAAGTCGACAATCAACCTCTGGATTACAAAATTTGTGAAAGATTGACTGGTATTCTTAACTATG
TTGCTCCTTTTACGCTATGTGGATACGCTGCTTTAATGCCTTTGTATCATGCTATTGCTTCCCGTATGGC
TTTCATTTTCTCCTCCTTGTATAAATCCTGGTTGCTGTCTCTTTATGAGGAGTTGTGGCCCGTTGTCAGG
CAACGTGGCGTGGTGTGCACTGTGTTTGCTGACGCAACCCCCACTGGTTGGGGCATTGCCACCACCTGTC
AGCTCCTTTCCGGGACTTTCGCTTTCCCCCTCCCTATTGCCACGGCGGAACTCATCGCCGCCTGCCTTGC
CCGCTGCTGGACAGGGGCTCGGCTGTTGGGCACTGACAATTCCGTGGTGTTGTCGGGGAAATCATCGTCC
TTTCCTTGGCTGCTCGCCTGTGTTGCCACCTGGATTCTGCGCGGGACGTCCTTCTGCTACGTCCCTTCGG
CCCTCAATCCAGCGGACCTTCCTTCCCGCGGCCTGCTGCCGGCTCTGCGGCCTCTTCCGCGTCTTCGCCT
TCGCCCTCAGACGAGTCGGATCTCCCTTTGGGCCGCCTCCCCGCGTCGACTTTAAGACCAATGACTTACA
AGGCAGCTGTAGATCTTAGCCACTTTTTAAAAGAAAAGGGGGGACTGGAAGGGCTAATTCACTCCCAACG
AAGACAAGATCTGCTTTTTGCTTGTACTGGGTCTCTCTGGTTAGACCAGATCTGAGCCTGGGAGCTCTCT
GGCTAACTAGGGAACCCACTGCTTAAGCCTCAATAAAGCTTGCCTTGAGTGCTTCAAGTAGTGTGTGCCC
GTCTGTTGTGTGACTCTGGTAACTAGAGATCCCTCAGACCCTTTTAGTCAGTGTGGAAAATCTCTAGCAG
TACGTATAGTAGTTCATGTCATCTTATTATTCAGTATTTATAACTTGCAAAGAAATGAATATCAGAGAGT
GAGAGGAACTTGTTTATTGCAGCTTATAATGGTTACAAATAAAGCAATAGCATCACAAATTTCACAAATA
AAGCATTTTTTTCACTGCATTCTAGTTGTGGTTTGTCCAAACTCATCAATGTATCTTATCATGTCTGGCT
CTAGCTATCCCGCCCCTAACTCCGCCCATCCCGCCCCTAACTCCGCCCAGTTCCGCCCATTCTCCGCCCC
ATGGCTGACTAATTTTTTTTATTTATGCAGAGGCCGAGGCCGCCTCGGCCTCTGAGCTATTCCAGAAGTA
GTGAGGAGGCTTTTTTGGAGGCCTAGGGACGTACCCAATTCGCCCTATAGTGAGTCGTATTACGCGCGCT
CACTGGCCGTCGTTTTACAACGTCGTGACTGGGAAAACCCTGGCGTTACCCAACTTAATCGCCTTGCAGC
ACATCCCCCTTTCGCCAGCTGGCGTAATAGCGAAGAGGCCCGCACCGATCGCCCTTCCCAACAGTTGCGC
AGCCTGAATGGCGAATGGG
[124 nt withheld, positions 6950-7073]
C
[91 nt withheld, positions 7075-7165]
A
[49 nt withheld, positions 7167-7215]
CCTTTGACGTTGGAGTCCACGTTCTTT
[37 nt withheld, positions 7243-7279]
ACCCTATCTCGGTCTATTCTTTTGATTTATAAGGGATTTTGCCGATTTCGGCCTATTGGTTAAAAAATGA
GCTGATTTAACAAAAATTTAACGCGAATTTTAACAAAATATTAACGCTTACAATTTAGGTGGCACTTTTC
GGGGAAATGTGCGCGGAACCCCTATTTGTTTATTTTTCTAAATACATTCAAATATGTATCCGCTCATGAG
ACAATAACCCTGATAAATGCTTCAATAATATTGAAAAAGGAAGAGTATGAGTATTCAACATTTCCGTGTC
GCCCTTATTCCCTTTTTTGCGGCATTTTGCCTTCCTGTTTTTGCTCACCCAGAAACGCTGGTGAAAGTAA
AAGATGCTGAAGATCAGTTGGGTGCACGAGTGGGTTACATCGAACTGGATCTCAACAGCGGTAAGATCCT
TGAGAGTTTTCGCCCCGAAGAACGTTTTCCAATGATGAGCACTTTTAAAGTTCTGCTATGTGGCGCGGTA
TTATCCCGTATTGACGCCGGGCAAGAGCAACTCGGTCGCCGCATACACTATTCTCAGAATGACTTGGTTG
AGTACTCACCAGTCACAGAAAAGCATCTTACGGATGGCATGACAGTAAGAGAATTATGCAGTGCTGCCAT
AACCATGAGTGATAACACTGCGGCCAACTTACTTCTGACAACGATCGGAGGACCGAAGGAGCTAACCGCT
TTTTTGCACAACATGGGGGATCATGTAACTCGCCTTGATCGTTGGGAACCGGAGCTGAATGAAGCCATAC
CAAACGACGAGCGTGACACCACGATGCCTGTAGCAATGGCAACAACGTTGCGCAAACTATTAACTGGCGA
ACTACTTACTCTAGCTTCCCGGCAACAATTAATAGACTGGATGGAGGCGGATAAAGTTGCAGGACCACTT
CTGCGCTCGGCCCTTCCGGCTGGCTGGTTTATTGCTGATAAATCTGGAGCCGGTGAGCGTGGGTCTCGCG
GTATCATTGCAGCACTGGGGCCAGATGGTAAGCCCTCCCGTATCGTAGTTATCTACACGACGGGGAGTCA
GGCAACTATGGATGAACGAAATAGACAGATCGCTGAGATAGGTGCCTCACTGATTAAGCATTGGTAACTG
TCAGACCAAGTTTACTCATATATACTTTAGATTGATTTAAAACTTCATTTTTAATTTAAAAGGATCTAGG
TGAAGATCCTTTTTGATAATCTCATGACCAAAATCCCTTAACGTGAGTTTTCGTTCCACTGAGCGTCAGA
CCCCGTAGAAAAGATCAAAGGATCTTCTTGAGATCCTTTTTTTCTGCGCGTAATCTGCTGCTTGCAAACA
AAAAAACCACCGCTACCAGCGGTGGTTTGTTTGCCGGATCAAGAGCTACCAACTCTTTTTCCGAAGGTAA
CTGGCTTCAGCAGAGCGCAGATACCAAATACTGTTCTTCTAGTGTAGCCGTAGTTAGGCCACCACTTCAA
GAACTCTGTAGCACCGCCTACATACCTCGCTCTGCTAATCCTGTTACCAGTGGCTGCTGCCAGTGGCGAT
AAGTCGTGTCTTACCGGGTTGGACTCAAGACGATAGTTACCGGATAAGGCGCAGCGGTCGGGCTGAACGG
GGGGTTCGTGCACACAGCCCAGCTTGGAGCGAACGACCTACACCGAACTGAGATACCTACAGCGTGAGCT
ATGAGAAAGCGCCACGCTTCCCGAAGGGAGAAAGGCGGACAGGTATCCGGTAAGCGGCAGGGTCGGAACA
GGAGAGCGCACGAGGGAGCTTCCAGGGGGAAACGCCTGGTATCTTTATAGTCCTGTCGGGTTTCGCCACC
TCTGACTTGAGCGTCGATTTTTGTGATGCTCGTCAGGGGGGCGGAGCCTATGGAAAAACGCCAGCAACGC
GGCCTTTTTACGGTTCCTGGCCTTTTGCTGGCCTTTTGCTCACATGTTCTTTCCTGCGTTATCCCCTGAT
TCTGTGGATAACCGTATTACCGCCTTTGAGTGAGCTGATACCGCTCGCCGCAGCCGAACGACCGAGCGCA
GCGAGTCAGTGAGCGAGGAAGCGGAAGAGCGCCCAATACGCAAACCGCCTCTCCCCGCGCGTTGGCCGAT
TCATTAATGCAGCTGGCACGACAGGTTTCCCGACTGGAAAGCGGGCAGTGAGCGCAACGCAATTAATGTG
AGTTAGCTCACTCATTAGGCACCCCAGGCTTTACACTTTATGCTTCCGGCTCGTATGTTGTGTGGAATTG
TGAGCGGATAACAATTTCACACAGGAAACAGCTATGACCATGATTACGCCAAGCGCGCAATTAACCCTCA
CTAAAGGGAACAAAAGCTGGAGCTGCAAGC
