>Addgene plasmid #141639 | TFORF0537 | depositor partial sequence | sequence record 277054 | Insert
ACCGCCACCATGGATATGCACTGCAAAGCAGACCCCTTCTCCGCGATGCACCCAGGGCACGGGGGTGTGA
ACCAGCTCGGGGGGGTGTTTGTGAACGGCCGGCCCCTACCCGACGTGGTGAGGCAGCGCATCGTGGAGCT
GGCCCACCAGGGTGTGCGGCCCTGTGACATCTCCCGGCAGCTGCGGGTCAGCCACGGCTGTGTCAGCAAA
ATCCTGGGCAGGTACTACGAGACCGGCAGCATCAAGCCGGGTGTGATCGGTGGCTCCAAGCCCAAAGTGG
CGACGCCCAAAGTGGTGGACAAGATTGCTGAATACAAACGACAGAACCCGACTATGTTCGCCTGGGAGAT
TCGAGACCGGCTCCTGGCCGAGGGCATCTGTGACAATGACACAGTGCCCAGCGTCTCTTCCATCAACAGA
ATCATCCGGACCAAAGTTCAGCAGCCTTTCCACCCAACGCCGGATGGGGCTGGGACAGGAGTGACCGCCC
CTGGCCACACCATTGTTCCCAGCACGGCCTCCCCTCCTGTTTCCAGCGCCTCCAATGACCCAGTGGGATC
CTACTCCATCAATGGGATCCTGGGGATTCCTCGCTCCAATGGTGAGAAGAGGAAACGTGATGAAGTTGAG
GTATACACTGATCCTGCCCACATTAGAGGAGGTGGAGGTTTGCATCTGGTCTGGACTTTAAGAGATGTGT
CTGAGGGCTCAGTCCCCAATGGAGATTCCCAGAGTGGTGTGGACAGTTTGCGGAAGCACTTGCGAGCTGA
CACCTTCACCCAGCAGCAGCTGGAAGCTTTGGATCGGGTCTTTGAGCGTCCTTCCTACCCTGACGTCTTC
CAGGCATCAGAGCACATCAAATCAGAACAGGGGAACGAGTACTCCCTCCCAGCCCTGACCCCTGGGCTTG
ATGAAGTCAAGTCGAGTCTATCTGCATCCACCAACCCTGAGCTGGGCAGCAACGTGTCAGGCACACAGAC
ATACCCAGTTGTGACTGGTCGTGACATGGCGAGCACCACTCTGCCTGGTTACCCCCCTCACGTGCCCCCC
ACTGGCCAGGGAAGCTACCCCACCTCCACCCTGGCAGGAATGGTGCCTGGGAGCGAGTTCTCCGGCAACC
CGTACAGCCACCCCCAGTACACGGCCTACAACGAGGCTTGGAGATTCAGCAACCCCGCCTTACTAAGTTC
CCCTTATTATTATAGTGCCGCCCCCCGGGGCTCCGCCCCTGCCGCTGCTGCCGCTGCCTATGACCGCCAC
TAGTAATGAACTAGTCCGTAACTTGAAAGTATTTCGATTTCTTGGCTTTATATATCTTGTGGAAAGGACG
AGGATGCAGGTAGGGTGTCCAGCTT
