>Addgene plasmid #141639 | TFORF0537 | depositor partial sequence | sequence record 277055 | Barcode
GGATGCAGGTAGGGTGTCCAGCTT
